>Addgene plasmid #63171 | pBPhsFlp2::PEST | depositor full sequence | sequence record 104804 | pBPhsFlp2::PEST sequence 8840 bps
TAAGAAACCATTATTATCATGACATTAACCTATAAAAATAGGCGTATCACGAGGCCCTTTCGTCTTCAAG
AATTCGGCCGGCCAGATCTGAATCCCAAAACAAACTGGTTATTGTGGTAGGTCATTTGTTTGGCAGAAAG
AAAACTCGAGAAATTTCTCTGGCCGTTATTCGTTATTGTCTCTTTTCTTTTTGGGTCTCTCCCTCTCTGC
ACTAATGCTCTCTCACTCTGTCACACAGTAAACGACATACTGCTCTCGTTGGTTCGAGAGAGCGCGCCTC
GAATGTTCGCGAAAAGAGCGCCGGAGTATAAATAGAGGCGCTTCGTCTACGGAGCGACAATTCAATTCAA
ACAAGCAAAGTGAACACGTCGCTAAGCGAAAGCTAAGCAAATAAACAAGCGCAGCTGAACAAGCTAAACA
ATCTGCAGTAAAGTGCAAGTTAAAGTGAATCAATTAAAAGTAACCAGCAACCAAGTAAATCAACTGCAAC
TACTGAAATCTGCCAAGAAGTAATTATTGAATACAAGAAGAGAACTCTGAATACTTTCAACAAGTTACCG
AGAAAGAAGAACTCAGGTACCGCTAGCAATCAAAATGCCGCAGTTTGGCATCCTCTGCAAGACCCCACCA
AAGGTGTTGGTGCGTCAATTCGTGGAGCGATTTGAGAGGCCGTCGGGTGAGAAGATCGCCCTGTGCGCTG
CCGAGTTGACCTATTTGTGTTGGATGATCACTCATAATGGCACCGCGATTAAGCGCGCTACCTTTATGAG
CTATAACACTATCATTAGCAATTCCCTGTCCTTTGACATAGTAAACAAGTCCCTGCAGTTTAAATACAAG
ACTCAGAAGGCCACTATATTGGAGGCTTCGCTGAAAAAGTTGATCCCGGCATGGGAGTTCACGATCATCC
CATACTACGGTCAGAAACACCAGAGCGATATTACCGATATTGTAAGCAGCCTCCAGCTGCAGTTTGAGTC
CAGCGAAGAGGCTGATAAGGGTAATAGTCACAGCAAAAAGATGCTGAAGGCACTGCTGTCCGAGGGCGAA
AGCATCTGGGAGATTACTGAGAAAATCCTGAACTCGTTTGAGTACACCAGCCGATTCACCAAGACGAAGA
CCCTGTACCAGTTCCTCTTTTTGGCAACCTTCATCAATTGTGGTCGCTTCAGTGACATCAAAAACGTGGA
CCCTAAATCGTTCAAGCTGGTGCAGAATAAGTACCTGGGTGTTATCATCCAGTGCTTGGTTACCGAGACT
AAGACCTCCGTGTCCAGGCACATTTATTTCTTCTCCGCAAGGGGTCGCATCGATCCGCTGGTATACTTGG
ATGAGTTCCTTCGGAATAGTGAACCAGTCTTGAAGCGCGTGAACAGGACGGGCAATTCCAGTAGCAACAA
GCAAGAGTACCAGCTGCTGAAGGATAATCTTGTTCGGTCGTACAACAAAGCCTTGAAGAAAAATGCGCCA
TACTCGATCTTTGCAATCAAGAATGGTCCCAAGAGTCATATTGGCCGGCACCTGATGACCAGTTTCTTGT
CCATGAAGGGTCTGACTGAGCTCACAAACGTCGTTGGCAACTGGTCGGACAAGCGAGCGAGTGCCGTCGC
CCGCACGACATACACCCACCAGATCACGGCCATACCAGATCACTATTTCGCGCTGGTGTCGCGTTATTAT
GCCTATGATCCCATCAGCAAGGAGATGATCGCGCTGAAGGACGAAACCAATCCAATCGAGGAGTGGCAGC
ATATCGAGCAACTTAAGGGAAGCGCTGAGGGTAGCATCCGTTACCCCGCCTGGAACGGCATCATCAGCCA
GGAGGTTCTGGATTACCTGAGCTCCTACATCAATCGCCGTATTGGATCCCATGGCTTCCCTCCAGAGGTG
GAGGAGCAAGATGATGGCACTCTCCCCATGAGCTGCGCTCAAGAGAGTGGCATGGATCGTCACCCCGCTG
CTTGCGCCTCGGCTCGCATCAACGTGTAAGCTAGCCCTAGGGTCGACTAAAGCCAAATAGAAAATTATTC
AGTTCCTGGCTTAAGTTTTTAAAAGTGATATTATTTATTTGGTTGTAACCAACCAAAAGAATGTAAATAA
CTAATACATAATTATGTTAGTTTTAAGTTAGCAACAAATTGATTTTAGCTATATTAGCTACTTGGTTAAT
AAATAGAATATATTTATTTAAAGATAATTGCGTTTTTATTGTCAGGGAGTGAGTTTGCTTAAAAACTCGT
TTAGATCTGTCCTCGAGAAATTATTTATTTAAATGCGATGGAGAGTTGGCGCCGAATCGAAAACTTTACG
CGCTTAAAAGCACGAGTTGGCATCCCTAACCGGTGTTTAAACGCGGCCGCTGGCCACGGGTGCGCATGAT
CGTGCTCCTGTCGTTGAGGACCCGGCTAGGCTGGCGGGGTTGCCTTACTGGTTAGCAGAATGAATCACCG
ATACGCGAGCGAACGTGAAGCGACTGCTGCTGCAAAACGTCTGCGACCTGAGCAACAACATGAATGGTCT
TCGGTTTCCGTGTTTCGTAAAGTCTGGAAACGCGGAAGTCAGCGCCCTGCACCATTATGTTCCGGAGGCG
CGCCCTAGTTCCAGTGAAATCCAAGCATTTTCTAAATTAAATGTATTCTTATTATTATAGTTGTTATTTT
TGATATATATAAACAACACTATTATGCCCACCATTTTTTTGAGATGCATCTACACAAGGAACAAACACTG
GATGTCACTTTCAGTTCAAATTGTAACGCTAATCACTCCGAACAGGTCACAAAAAATTACCTTAAAAAGT
CATAATATTAAATTAGAATAAATATAGCTGTGAGGGAAATATATACAAATATATTGGAGCAAATAAATTG
TACATACAAATATTTATTACTAATTTCTATTGAGACGAAATGAACCACTCGGAACCATTTGAGCGAACCG
AATCGCGCGGAACTAACGACAGTCGCTCCAAGGTCGTCGAACAAAAGGTGAATGTGTTGCGGAGAGCGGG
TGGGAGACAGCGAAAGAGCAACTACGAAACGTGGTGTGGTGGAGGTGAATTATGAAGAGGGCGCGCGATT
TGAAAAGTATGTATATAAAAAATATATCCCGGTGTTTTATGTAGCGATAAACGAGTTTTTGATGTAAGGT
ATGCAGGTGTGTAAGTCTTTTGGTTAGAAGACAAATCCAAAGTCTACTTGTGGGGATGTTCGAAGGGGAA
ATACTTGTATTCTATAGGTCATATCTTGTTTTTATTGGCACAAATATAATTACATTAGCTTTTTGAGGGG
GCAATAAACAGTAAACACGATGGTAATAATGGTAAAAAAAAAAAACAAGCAGTTATTTCGGATATATGTC
GGCTACTCCTTGCGTCGGGCCCGAAGTCTTAGAGCCAGATATGCGAGCACCCGGAAGCTCACGATGAGAA
TGGCCAGACCCACGTAGTCCAGCGGCAGATCGGCGGCGGAGAAGTTAAGCGTCTCCAGGATGACCTTGCC
CGAACTGGGGCACGTGGTGTTCGACGATGTGCAGCTAATTTCGCCCGGCTCCACGTCCGCCCATTGGTTA
ATCAGCAGACCCTCGTTGGCGTAACGGAACCATGAGAGGTACGACAACCATTTGAGGTATACTGGCACCG
AGCCCGAGTTCAAGAAGAAGCCGCCAAAGAGCAGGAATGGTATGATAACCGGCGGACCCACAGACAGCGC
CATCGAGGTCGAGGAGCTGGCGCAGGATATTAGATATCCGAAGGACGTTGACACATTGGCCACCAGAGTG
ACCAGCGCCAGGCAGTTGAAGAAGTGCAGCACTCCGGCCCGCAGTCCGATCATCGGATAGGCAATCGCCG
TGAAGACCAGTGGCACTGTGAGAAAAAGCGGCAATTCGGCAATCGTTTTGCCCAGAAAGTATGTGTCACA
GCGATAAAGTCGACTTCGGGCCTCCCTCATAAAAACTGGCAGCTCTGAGGTGAACACCTAAATCGAATCG
ATTCATTAGAAAGTTAGTAAATTATTGAAATGCAAATGTATTCTAAACATGACTTACATTTATCGTGGCA
AAGACGTTTTGAAAGGTCATGTTGGTCAGGAAGAGGAAGATGGCTCCGTTGATATTCATCACACCCACTT
GCGTGAGTTGTTGGCCCAAAAAGATGAGGCCAATCAAGATGGCAACCATCTGCAAATTAAAATGTTACTC
GCATCTCATTAATATTCGCGAGTTAAATGAAATTTATTTATCTTCTGCAAAACTATAAACTATACATCTC
ATTGAAAAAAACTAAGAAGGGTGTGGAATCAGGCAATTCTATCTAAAATCTAGCGAATTTGTTTCCAAGA
ATTGTAAGCGTTATATCATTTGTTTCCACTGGAACCACTCACCGTTGTCTGAATAAGTCGCACTTTTACG
AGGAGTGGTTCCTTGAGCACCGACAGCCAGGATCGCCACAGGACCGCCCGGAACTGCATGAACCAGGTGG
CCTTGTAGGTGTACCCATTCTCCGGCTGCTCCAGTGGCTTCTCCAGATTTTTGGTGGCCAACAACTGCTC
CATATCCCGGGCTACTTTGCTAATGGCAAAATTGTCGCATATCTTGGCGATCCGATCACGGGACTCGATC
TCCCGTCCGGGCACAACGGCCAACACCTGTACGTAAAAGTCCGCCGGATTGTAGTTGGTAGGACACTGGG
CACCCACGCTGGATAGGAGTTGAGATGTTATGTAATACTAGATACCCTTAATAAACACATCGAACTCACT
AGGAAAAGAAGTCGACGGCTTCGCTGGGAGTGCCCAAGAAAGCTACCCTGCCCTCGGCCATCAGAAGGAT
CTTGTCAAAGAGCTCAAACAGCTCGGAAGACGGCTGATGAATGGTCAGGATGACGGTCTTGCCCTTCTGC
GACAGCTTCTTCAGCACCTGGACGACGCTGTGGGCGGTAAAGGAGTCCAGTCCGGAGGTGGGCTCATCGC
AGATCAGAAGCGGCGGATCGGTTAGAGCCTCGGAGGCGAATGCCAGACGCTTCCTTTCTCCGCCGGACAG
ACCTTTCACCCTGCCGGGCACACCGATGATCGTGTGCTGACATTTGCTGAGCGAAAGCTCCTGGATCACC
TGATCCACGCGGGCCACTCGCTGCCGATAGGTCAGATGTCGTGGCATCCGCACCATGGCTTGGAAAATCA
GGTGTTCCCTGGCCGTTAGGGAGCCGATAAAGAGGTCATCCTGCTGGACATAGGCGCACCTGGCCTGCAT
CTCCTTGGCGTCCACAGGTTGGCCATTGAGCAGTCGCATCCCGGATGGCGATACTTGGATGCCCTGCGGC
GATCGAAAGGCAAGGGCATTCAGCAGGGTCGTCTTTCCGGCACCGGAACTGCCCATCACGGCCAAAAGTT
CGCCCGGATAGGCCACGCCGCAAACTGAGTTTCAAATTGGTAATTGGACCCTTTATTAAGATTTCACACA
GATCAGCCGACTGCGAATAGAAACTCACCGTTCTTGAGCAAATGTTTCCTGGGCGCCGGTATGTGTCGCT
CGTTGCAGAATAGTCCGCGTGTCCGGTTGACCAGCTGCCGCCATCCGGAGCCCGGCTGATTGACCGCCCC
AAAGATGTCCATATTGTGCCAGGCATAGGTGAGGTTCTCGGCTAGTTGGCCGCTCCCTGAACCGGAGTCC
TCCGGCGGACTGGGTGGCCGGAGCGTGCCGTAGTTTTTGGCCTGCCCGAAGCCCTGGTTAATGCAGCTCT
GCGAAGCCGCTCCGCTGTCACCCTGCAATGATAGGGGATCTCAAATATCAACTACTAGCGTTATGCTCAT
CTAACCCCGAACAAAAAGTACCCCGAAGTATCCTACGAAGTAGGTTTATACTTTTATTTATTTTTTGTGC
ATCTAGGATCAGCTTAAAATATCTGGTTGTTATATTTTTTGTAAAAAAGAATATAGTCGAAAATGAATGC
CTTTAGATGTCTTGATCATGATATGATCTCAAAAATTGTCTTATATAGCGAGAACAGCTACCAGAATAAT
CTGTTTCGTGTCACTATTTGTTTGTGCAATTGCGGTTTGGGATTTTTGTGGGTCGCAGTTCTCACGCCGC
ATACAATTTGATGTTGCAATCGCAGTTCCTATAGATCAAGTGAACTTAAGATGTATGCACATGTACTACT
CACATTGTTCAGATGCTCGGCAGATGGGTGTTTGCTGCCTCCGCGAATTAATAGCTCCTGATCCTCTTGG
CCCATTGCCGGGATTTTTCACACTTTCCCCTGCTTACCCACCCAAAACCAATCACCACCCCAATCACTCA
AAAAACAAACAAAAATAAGAAGCGAGAGGAGTTTTGGCACAGCACTTTGTGTTTAATTGATGGCGTAAAC
CGCTTGGAGCTTCGTCACGAAACCGCTGACAAAATGCAACTGAAGGCGGACATTGACGCTACGTAACGCT
ACAAACGGTGGCGAAAGAGATAGCGGACGCAGCGGCGAAAGAGACGGCGATATTTCTGTGGACAGAGAAG
GAGGCAAACAGCGCTGACTTTGAGTGGAATGTCATTTTGAGTGAGAGGTAATCGAAAGAACCTGGTACAT
CAAATACCCTTGGATCGAAGTAAATTTAAAACTGATCAGATAAGTTCAATGATATCCAGTGCAGTAAAAA
AAAAAAATGTTTTTTTTATCTACTTTCCGCAAAAATGGGTTTTATTAACTTACATACATACTAGGCGCGC
CCATATGTTCGGCTTGTCGACATGCCCGCCGTGACCGTCGAGAACCCGCTGACGCTGCCCCGCGTATCCG
CACCCGCCGACGCCGTCGCACGTCCCGTGCTCACCGTGACCACCGCGCCCAGCGGTTTCGAGGGCGAGGG
CTTCCCGGTGCGCCGCGCGTTCGCCGGGATCAACTACCGCCACCTCGACCCGTTCATCATGATGGACCAG
ATGGGTGAGGTGGAGTACGCGCCCGGGGAGCCCAAGGGCACGCCCTGGCACCCGCACCGCGGCTTCGAGA
CCGTGACCTACATCGTCGACGGTAACATGTGAGCAAAAGGCCAGCAAAAGGCCAGGAACCGTAAAAAGGC
CGCGTTGCTGGCGTTTTTCCATAGGCTCCGCCCCCCTGACGAGCATCACAAAAATCGACGCTCAAGTCAG
AGGTGGCGAAACCCGACAGGACTATAAAGATACCAGGCGTTTCCCCCTGGAAGCTCCCTCGTGCGCTCTC
CTGTTCCGACCCTGCCGCTTACCGGATACCTGTCCGCCTTTCTCCCTTCGGGAAGCGTGGCGCTTTCTCA
TAGCTCACGCTGTAGGTATCTCAGTTCGGTGTAGGTCGTTCGCTCCAAGCTGGGCTGTGTGCACGAACCC
CCCGTTCAGCCCGACCGCTGCGCCTTATCCGGTAACTATCGTCTTGAGTCCAACCCGGTAAGACACGACT
TATCGCCACTGGCAGCAGCCACTGGTAACAGGATTAGCAGAGCGAGGTATGTAGGCGGTGCTACAGAGTT
CTTGAAGTGGTGGCCTAACTACGGCTACACTAGAAGAACAGTATTTGGTATCTGCGCTCTGCTGAAGCCA
GTTACCTTCGGAAAAAGAGTTGGTAGCTCTTGATCCGGCAAACAAACCACCGCTGGTAGCGGTGGTTTTT
TTGTTTGCAAGCAGCAGATTACGCGCAGAAAAAAAGGATCTCAAGAAGATCCTTTGATCTTTTCTACGGG
GTCTGACGCTCAGTGGAACGAAAACTCACGTTAAGGGATTTTGGTCATGAGATTATCAAAAAGGATCTTC
ACCTAGATCCTTTTAAATTAAAAATGAAGTTTTAAATCAATCTAAAGTATATATGAGTAAACTTGGTCTG
ACAGTTACCAATGCTTAATCAGTGAGGCACCTATCTCAGCGATCTGTCTATTTCGTTCATCCATAGTTGC
CTGACTCCCCGTCGTGTAGATAACTACGATACGGGAGGGCTTACCATCTGGCCCCAGTGCTGCAATGATA
CCGCGAGACCCACGCTCACCGGCTCCAGATTTATCAGCAATAAACCAGCCAGCCGGAAGGGCCGAGCGCA
GAAGTGGTCCTGCAACTTTATCCGCCTCCATCCAGTCTATTAATTGTTGCCGGGAAGCTAGAGTAAGTAG
TTCGCCAGTTAATAGTTTGCGCAACGTTGTTGCCATTGCTACAGGCATCGTGGTGTCACGCTCGTCGTTT
GGTATGGCTTCATTCAGCTCCGGTTCCCAACGATCAAGGCGAGTTACATGATCCCCCATGTTGTGCAAAA
AAGCGGTTAGCTCCTTCGGTCCTCCGATCGTTGTCAGAAGTAAGTTGGCCGCAGTGTTATCACTCATGGT
TATGGCAGCACTGCATAATTCTCTTACTGTCATGCCATCCGTAAGATGCTTTTCTGTGACTGGTGAGTAC
TCAACCAAGTCATTCTGAGAATAGTGTATGCGGCGACCGAGTTGCTCTTGCCCGGCGTCAATACGGGATA
ATACCGCGCCACATAGCAGAACTTTAAAAGTGCTCATCATTGGAAAACGTTCTTCGGGGCGAAAACTCTC
AAGGATCTTACCGCTGTTGAGATCCAGTTCGATGTAACCCACTCGTGCACCCAACTGATCTTCAGCATCT
TTTACTTTCACCAGCGTTTCTGGGTGAGCAAAAACAGGAAGGCAAAATGCCGCAAAAAAGGGAATAAGGG
CGACACGGAAATGTTGAATACTCATACTCTTCCTTTTTCAATATTATTGAAGCATTTATCAGGGTTATTG
TCTCATGAGCGGATACATATTTGAATGTATTTAGAAAAATAAACAAATAGGGGTTCCGCGCACATTTCCC
CGAAAAGTGCCACCTGAGTC
Features (pLannotate 1.2.2; 9 found; start..end, strand, type, name):
    301..539     +  promoter       hsp70 promoter: Drosophila melanogaster hsp70Bb promoter
    595..1863    +  CDS            FLP1: FLP_YEAST - Experimental evidence at protein level: Swiss-Prot protein existence level 1. Part of the plasmid amplification system, which corrects any decrease in copy number caused by a rare missegregation event. Catalyzes the recombination between the large inverted repetitions of the 2-micron plasmid during plasmid replication. This recombination event changes the direction of one of the two replication forks in the bidirectionally replicating molecule, effectively resulting in multiple rounds of replication from a single initiation event. Binds specifically to the FLP recognition target (F
   1855..1986    +  CDS            Odc1 (fragment): DCOR_MOUSE - Also known as Odc. Experimental evidence at protein level: Swiss-Prot protein existence level 1. Catalyzes the first and rate-limiting step of polyamine biosynthesis that converts ornithine into putrescine, which is the precursor for the polyamines, spermidine and spermine. Polyamines are essential for cell proliferation and are implicated in cellular processes, ranging from DNA replication to apoptosis. From Mus musculus (Mouse).
   2435..2590    -  CDS            YPB1_ECOLX (fragment): Protein predicted: Swiss-Prot protein existence level 4. From Escherichia coli.
   3363..6235    -  CDS            mini-white: Drosophila white gene eye color pigment; white; This is a modified version of the white gene lacking part of the first intron.
   6930..6999    -  protein_bind   attB: attB site for the φC31 integrase (Groth et al., 2000) phage φC31 integrase
   7086..7674    -  rep_origin     ori: high-copy-number ColE1/pMB1/pBR322/pUC origin of replication
   7845..8705    -  CDS            AmpR: β-lactamase; bla; confers resistance to ampicillin, carbenicillin, and related antibiotics
   8706..8810    -  promoter       AmpR promoter: bla
