[The description below was written by a language model from this plasmid's Addgene catalogue record and pLannotate feature annotations shown in this document.]
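Description:
pBPhsFlp2::PEST is an 8,840 bp Drosophila expression and transgenesis plasmid built on the pBPhsFlp1 backbone. It is propagated in E. coli as a high-copy plasmid through a ColE1/pUC-type origin and selected with ampicillin via the AmpR (β-lactamase) gene and its native promoter. For use in flies, the backbone carries a φC31 attB site, which allows integrase-mediated insertion into a genomic attP landing site. It also carries a mini-white gene, a shortened version of the white eye-colour gene that serves as a visible marker for identifying transformants.

The payload is a roughly 1.4 kb insert cloned between KpnI and AvrII sites, placed downstream of the Drosophila melanogaster hsp70Bb heat-shock promoter. It encodes a Drosophila codon-optimized Flp recombinase variant (Flp2), derived from the yeast 2-micron plasmid enzyme that recombines FRT target sites. Flp2 is fused at its C-terminus to the PEST-containing fragment of mouse ornithine decarboxylase. PEST degradation sequences of this kind shorten protein half-life, so the fusion is expected to give a briefer pulse of recombinase activity after heat-shock induction and less persistence of any basal expression. The feature table does not annotate a 3′ UTR or terminator after the fusion. A short predicted E. coli protein fragment annotated downstream appears to be incidental backbone sequence.

The associated publication concerns optimized tools for multicolor stochastic labeling in the fly visual system. This fits use of the plasmid to generate fly lines in which heat shock provides tunable, transient Flp activity. That activity would excise FRT-flanked cassettes in sparse, random subsets of cells.
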