Addgene plasmid #63171: pBPhsFlp2::PEST
Purpose: Drosophila codon-optimized Flp2::mODC-PEST fusion gene driven from Drosophila Hsp70Bb Heat Shock Promoter
Depositing lab: Gerald Rubin. Depositing organization: HHMI, Janelia Research Campus. Publication: Optimized tools for multicolor stochastic labeling reveal diverse stereotyped cell arrangements in the fly visual system. Nern A, Pfeiffer BD, Rubin GM. Proc Natl Acad Sci U S A. 2015 May 11. pii: 201506763. 10.1073/pnas.1506763112 PubMed 25964354.
Backbone
  Vector backbone: pBPhsFlp1
  Total vector size (bp): 8840
  Vector type: Insect Expression
Growth in bacteria
  Bacterial resistance: Ampicillin, 100 μg/mL
  Growth temperature: 37°C
  Growth strain: Top10
  Copy number: High Copy
Gene/Insert
  Gene/Insert name: hsFlp2::PEST
  Species: M. musculus (mouse), S. cerevisiae (budding yeast)
  Insert size (bp): 1426
  Cloning method: Restriction Enzyme; 5′ cloning site KpnI (not destroyed); 3′ cloning site AvrII (not destroyed)
  Sequencing primers: 5′ AAATAGGGGTTCCGCGCACAT; 3′ ATAATGGTGCAGGGCGCTGAC
Terms and licenses: Academic/Nonprofit Terms; Industry Terms: Not Available to Industry
How to cite: pBPhsFlp2::PEST was a gift from Gerald Rubin (Addgene plasmid # 63171 ; http://n2t.net/addgene:63171 ; RRID:Addgene_63171)
