>Addgene plasmid #63171 | pBPhsFlp2::PEST | addgene partial sequence | sequence record 112584 | pCasper-hs 5'-GCAACTACTGAAATCTGCCAAG-3'
CAAGTTACCGAGAAAGAAGAACTCAGGTACCGCTAGCAATCAAAATGCCGCAGTTTGGCATCCTCTGCAA
GACCCCACCAAAGGTGTTGGTGCGTCAATTCGTGGAGCGATTTGAGAGGCCGTCGGGTGAGAAGATCGCC
CTGTGCGCTGCCGAGTTGACCTATTTGTGTTGGATGATCACTCATAATGGCACCGCGATTAAGCGCGCTA
CCTTTATGAGCTATAACACTATCATTAGCAATTCCCTGTCCTTTGACATAGTAAACAAGTCCCTGCAGTT
TAAATACAAGACTCAGAAGGCCACTATATTGGAGGCTTCGCTGAAAAAGTTGATCCCGGCATGGGAGTTC
ACGATCATCCCATACTACGGTCAGAAACACCAGAGCGATATTACCGATATTGTAAGCAGCCTCCAGCTGC
AGTTTGAGTCCAGCGAAGAGGCTGATAAGGGTAATAGTCACAGCAAAAAGATGCTGAAGGCACTGCTGTC
CGAGGGCGAAAGCATCTGGGAGATTACTGAGAAAATCCTGAACTCGTTTGAGTACACCAGCCGATTCACC
AAGACGAAGACCCTGTACCAGTTCCTCTTTTTGGCAACCTTCATCAATTGTGGTCGCTTCAGTGACATCA
AAAACGTGGACCCTAAATCGTTCAAGCTGGTGCAGAATAAGTACCTGGGTGTTATCATCCAGTGCTTGGT
TACCGAGACTAAGACCTCCGTGTCCAGGCACATTTATTTCTTCTCCGCAAGGGGTCGCATCGATCCGCTG
GTATACTTGGATGAGTTCCTTCGGAATAGTGAACCAGTCTTGAAGCGCGTGAACAGGACGGGCAATTCCA
GTAGC
