>Addgene plasmid #63171 | pBPhsFlp2::PEST | addgene partial sequence | sequence record 112585 | hsp70REV-SEQ 5'-GCAAACTCACTCCCTGACA-3'
ATATATTCTATTTATTAACCAAGTAGCTAATATAGCTAAAATCAATTTGTTGCTAACTTAAAACTAACAT
AATTATGTATTAGTTATTTACATTCTTTTGGTTGGTTACAACCAAATAAATAATATCACTTTTAAAAACT
TAAGCCAGGAACTGAATAATTTTCTATTTGGCTTTAGTCGACCCTAGGGCTAGCTTACACGTTGATGCGA
GCCGAGGCGCAAGCAGCGGGGTGACGATCCATGCCACTCTCTTGAGCGCAGCTCATGGGGAGAGTGCCAT
CATCTTGCTCCTCCACCTCTGGAGGGAAGCCATGGGATCCAATACGGCGATTGATGTAGGAGCTCAGGTA
ATCCAGAACCTCCTGGCTGATGATGCCGTTCCAGGCGGGGTAACGGATGCTACCCTCAGCGCTTCCCTTA
AGTTGCTCGATATGCTGCCACTCCTCGATTGGATTGGTTTCGTCCTTCAGCGCGATCATCTCCTTGCTGA
TGGGATCATAGGCATAATAACGCGACACCAGCGCGAAATAGTGATCTGGTATGGCCGTGATCTGGTGGGT
GTATGTCGTGCGGGCGACGGCACTCGCTCGCTTGTCCGACCAGTTGCCAACGACGTTTGTGAGCTCAGTC
AGACCCTTCATGGACAAGAAACTGGTCATCAGGTGCCGGCCAATATGACTCTTGGGACCATTCTTGATTG
CAAAGATCGAGTATGGCGCATTTTTCTTCAAGGCTTTGTTGTACGACCGAACAAGATTATCCTTCAGCAG
CTGGTACTCTTGCTTGTTGCTACTGGAATTGCCCGTCCTGTTCACGCGCTTCAAGACTGGTTCACTATTC
CGAAG
